>Addgene plasmid #56583 | EYFP-Annexin-12 | addgene full sequence | sequence record 241190 | Addgene NGS Result
ATTCTGTGGATAACCGTATTACCGCCATGCATTAGTTATTAATAGTAATCAATTACGGGGTCATTAGTTC
ATAGCCCATATATGGAGTTCCGCGTTACATAACTTACGGTAAATGGCCCGCCTGGCTGACCGCCCAACGA
CCCCCGCCCATTGACGTCAATAATGACGTATGTTCCCATAGTAACGCCAATAGGGACTTTCCATTGACGT
CAATGGGTGGAGTATTTACGGTAAACTGCCCACTTGGCAGTACATCAAGTGTATCATATGCCAAGTACGC
CCCCTATTGACGTCAATGACGGTAAATGGCCCGCCTGGCATTATGCCCAGTACATGACCTTATGGGACTT
TCCTACTTGGCAGTACATCTACGTATTAGTCATCGCTATTACCATGGTGATGCGGTTTTGGCAGTACATC
AATGGGCGTGGATAGCGGTTTGACTCACGGGGATTTCCAAGTCTCCACCCCATTGACGTCAATGGGAGTT
TGTTTTGGCACCAAAATCAACGGGACTTTCCAAAATGTCGTAACAACTCCGCCCCATTGACGCAAATGGG
CGGTAGGCGTGTACGGTGGGAGGTCTATATAAGCAGAGCTGGTTTAGTGAACCGTCAGATCCGCTAGCGC
TACCGGTCGCCACCATGGTGAGCAAGGGCGAGGAGCTGTTCACCGGGGTGGTGCCCATCCTGGTCGAGCT
GGACGGCGACGTAAACGGCCACAAGTTCAGCGTGTCCGGCGAGGGCGAGGGCGATGCCACCTACGGCAAG
CTGACCCTGAAGTTCATCTGCACCACCGGCAAGCTGCCCGTGCCCTGGCCCACCCTCGTGACCACCTTCG
GCTACGGCCTGCAGTGCTTCGCCCGCTACCCCGACCACATGAAGCAGCACGACTTCTTCAAGTCCGCCAT
GCCCGAAGGCTACGTCCAGGAGCGCACCATCTTCTTCAAGGACGACGGCAACTACAAGACCCGCGCCGAG
GTGAAGTTCGAGGGCGACACCCTGGTGAACCGCATCGAGCTGAAGGGCATCGACTTCAAGGAGGACGGCA
ACATCCTGGGGCACAAGCTGGAGTACAACTACAACAGCCACAACGTCTATATCATGGCCGACAAGCAGAA
GAACGGCATCAAGGTGAACTTCAAGATCCGCCACAACATCGAGGACGGCAGCGTGCAGCTCGCCGACCAC
TACCAGCAGAACACCCCCATCGGCGACGGCCCCGTGCTGCTGCCCGACAACCACTACCTGAGCTACCAGT
CCGCCCTGAGCAAAGACCCCAACGAGAAGCGCGATCACATGGTCCTGCTGGAGTTCGTGACCGCCGCCGG
GATCACTCTCGGCATGGACGAGCTGTACAAGTCCGGACTCAGATCTCGAGCTCAAGCTTCGAATTCTATG
GCCATGGCAACCAAAGGAGGTACTGTCAAAGCTGCTTCAGGATTCAATGCCATGGAAGATGCCCAGACCC
TGAGGAAGGCCATGAAAGGGCTCGGCACCGATGAAGACGCCATTATTAGCGTCCTTGCCTACCGCAACAC
CGCCCAGCGCCAGGAGATCAGGACAGCCTACAAGAGCACCATCGGCAGGGACTTGATAGACGACCTGAAG
TCAGAACTGAGTGGCAACTTCGAGCAGGTGATTGTGGGGATGATGACGCCCACGGTGCTGTATGACGTGC
AAGAGCTGCGAAGGGCCATGAAGGGAGCCGGCACTGATGAGGGCTGCCTAATTGAGATCCTGGCCTCCCG
GACCCCTGAGGAGATCCGGCGCATAAGCCAAACCTACCAGCAGCAATATGGACGGAGCCTTGAAGATGAC
ATTCGCTCTGACACATCGTTCATGTTCCAGCGAGTGCTGGTGTCTCTGTCAGCTGGTGGGAGGGATGAAG
GAAATTATCTGGACGATGCTCTCGTGAGACAGGATGCCCAGGACCTGTATGAGGCTGGAGAGAAGAAATG
GGGGACAGATGAGGTGAAATTTCTAACTGTTCTCTGTTCCCGGAACCGAAATCACCTGTTGCATGTGTTT
GATGAATACAAAAGGATATCACAGAAGGATATTGAACAGAGTATTAAATCTGAAACATCTGGTAGCTTTG
AAGATGCTCTGCTGGCTATAGTAAAGTGCATGAGGAACAAATCTGCATATTTTGCTGAAAAGCTCTATAA
ATCGATGAAGGGCTTGGGCACCGATGATAACACCCTCATCAGAGTGATGGTTTCTCGAGCAGAAATTGAC
ATGTTGGATATCCGGGCACACTTCAAGAGACTCTATGGAAAGTCTCTGTACTCGTTCATCAAGGGTGACA
CATCTGGAGACTACAGGAAAGTACTGCTTGTTCTCTGTGGAGGAGATGATTAAGGATCCACCGGATCTAG
ATAACTGATCATAATCAGCCATACCACATTTGTAGAGGTTTTACTTGCTTTAAAAAACCTCCCACACCTC
CCCCTGAACCTGAAACATAAAATGAATGCAATTGTTGTTGTTAACTTGTTTATTGCAGCTTATAATGGTT
ACAAATAAAGCAATAGCATCACAAATTTCACAAATAAAGCATTTTTTTCACTGCATTCTAGTTGTGGTTT
GTCCAAACTCATCAATGTATCTTAAGGCGTAAATTGTAAGCGTTAATATTTTGTTAAAATTCGCGTTAAA
TTTTTGTTAAATCAGCTCATTTTTTAACCAATAGGCCGAAATCGGCAAAATCCCTTATAAATCAAAAGAA
TAGACCGAGATAGGGT
[37 nt withheld, positions 2747-2783]
AAAGAACGTGGACTCCAACGTCAAAGG
[49 nt withheld, positions 2811-2859]
T
[91 nt withheld, positions 2861-2951]
G
[124 nt withheld, positions 2953-3076]
CAGGTGGCACTTTTCGGGGAAATGTGCGCGGAACCCCTATTTGTTTATTTTTCTAAATACATTCAAATAT
GTATCCGCTCATGAGACAATAACCCTGATAAATGCTTCAATAATATTGAAAAAGGAAGAGTCCTGAGGCG
GAAAGAACCAGCTGTGGAATGTGTGTCAGTTAGGGTGTGGAAAGTCCCCAGGCTCCCCAGCAGGCAGAAG
TATGCAAAGCATGCATCTCAATTAGTCAGCAACCAGGTGTGGAAAGTCCCCAGGCTCCCCAGCAGGCAGA
AGTATGCAAAGCATGCATCTCAATTAGTCAGCAACCATAGTCCCGCCCCTAACTCCGCCCATCCCGCCCC
TAACTCCGCCCAGTTCCGCCCATTCTCCGCCCCATGGCTGACTAATTTTTTTTATTTATGCAGAGGCCGA
GGCCGCCTCGGCCTCTGAGCTATTCCAGAAGTAGTGAGGAGGCTTTTTTGGAGGCCTAGGCTTTTGCAAA
GATCGATCAAGAGACAGGATGAGGATCGTTTCGCATGATTGAACAAGATGGATTGCACGCAGGTTCTCCG
GCCGCTTGGGTGGAGAGGCTATTCGGCTATGACTGGGCACAACAGACAATCGGCTGCTCTGATGCCGCCG
TGTTCCGGCTGTCAGCGCAGGGGCGCCCGGTTCTTTTTGTCAAGACCGACCTGTCCGGTGCCCTGAATGA
ACTGCAAGACGAGGCAGCGCGGCTATCGTGGCTGGCCACGACGGGCGTTCCTTGCGCAGCTGTGCTCGAC
GTTGTCACTGAAGCGGGAAGGGACTGGCTGCTATTGGGCGAAGTGCCGGGGCAGGATCTCCTGTCATCTC
ACCTTGCTCCTGCCGAGAAAGTATCCATCATGGCTGATGCAATGCGGCGGCTGCATACGCTTGATCCGGC
TACCTGCCCATTCGACCACCAAGCGAAACATCGCATCGAGCGAGCACGTACTCGGATGGAAGCCGGTCTT
GTCGATCAGGATGATCTGGACGAAGAGCATCAGGGGCTCGCGCCAGCCGAACTGTTCGCCAGGCTCAAGG
CGAGCATGCCCGACGGCGAGGATCTCGTCGTGACCCATGGCGATGCCTGCTTGCCGAATATCATGGTGGA
AAATGGCCGCTTTTCTGGATTCATCGACTGTGGCCGGCTGGGTGTGGCGGACCGCTATCAGGACATAGCG
TTGGCTACCCGTGATATTGCTGAAGAGCTTGGCGGCGAATGGGCTGACCGCTTCCTCGTGCTTTACGGTA
TCGCCGCTCCCGATTCGCAGCGCATCGCCTTCTATCGCCTTCTTGACGAGTTCTTCTGAGCGGGACTCTG
GGGTTCGAAATGACCGACCAAGCGACGCCCAACCTGCCATCACGAGATTTCGATTCCACCGCCGCCTTCT
ATGAAAGGTTGGGCTTCGGAATCGTTTTCCGGGACGCCGGCTGGATGATCCTCCAGCGCGGGGATCTCAT
GCTGGAGTTCTTCGCCCACCCTAGGGGGAGGCTAACTGAAACACGGAAGGAGACAATACCGGAAGGAACC
CGCGCTATGACGGCAATAAAAAGACAGAATAAAACGCACGGTGTTGGGTCGTTTGTTCATAAACGCGGGG
TTCGGTCCCAGGGCTGGCACTCTGTCGATACCCCACCGAGACCCCATTGGGGCCAATACGCCCGCGTTTC
TTCCTTTTCCCCACCCCACCCCCCAAGTTCGGGTGAAGGCCCAGGGCTCGCAGCCAACGTCGGGGCGGCA
GGCCCTGCCATAGCCTCAGGTTACTCATATATACTTTAGATTGATTTAAAACTTCATTTTTAATTTAAAA
GGATCTAGGTGAAGATCCTTTTTGATAATCTCATGACCAAAATCCCTTAACGTGAGTTTTCGTTCCACTG
AGCGTCAGACCCCGTAGAAAAGATCAAAGGATCTTCTTGAGATCCTTTTTTTCTGCGCGTAATCTGCTGC
TTGCAAACAAAAAAACCACCGCTACCAGCGGTGGTTTGTTTGCCGGATCAAGAGCTACCAACTCTTTTTC
CGAAGGTAACTGGCTTCAGCAGAGCGCAGATACCAAATACTGTTCTTCTAGTGTAGCCGTAGTTAGGCCA
CCACTTCAAGAACTCTGTAGCACCGCCTACATACCTCGCTCTGCTAATCCTGTTACCAGTGGCTGCTGCC
AGTGGCGATAAGTCGTGTCTTACCGGGTTGGACTCAAGACGATAGTTACCGGATAAGGCGCAGCGGTCGG
GCTGAACGGGGGGTTCGTGCACACAGCCCAGCTTGGAGCGAACGACCTACACCGAACTGAGATACCTACA
GCGTGAGCTATGAGAAAGCGCCACGCTTCCCGAAGGGAGAAAGGCGGACAGGTATCCGGTAAGCGGCAGG
GTCGGAACAGGAGAGCGCACGAGGGAGCTTCCAGGGGGAAACGCCTGGTATCTTTATAGTCCTGTCGGGT
TTCGCCACCTCTGACTTGAGCGTCGATTTTTGTGATGCTCGTCAGGGGGGCGGAGCCTATGGAAAAACGC
CAGCAACGCGGCCTTTTTACGGTTCCTGGCCTTTTGCTGGCCTTTTGCTCACATGTTCTTTCCTGCGTTA
TCCCCTG
Features (pLannotate 1.2.2; 16 found; start..end, strand, type, name):
      1..25      +  rep_origin     RSF ori (fragment): Plasmids containing the RSF 1030 origin of replication can be propagated in E. coli cells that contain additional plasmids with compatible origins.
     93..396     +  enhancer       CMV enhancer: human cytomegalovirus immediate early enhancer
    397..600     +  promoter       CMV promoter: human cytomegalovirus (CMV) immediate early promoter
    645..1361    +  CDS            EYFP: EYFP is a basic (constitutively fluorescent) green/yellow fluorescent protein published in 1996, derived from Aequorea victoria. It is reported to be a very rapidly-maturing weak dimer with high acid sensitivity.
   1362..1397    +  misc_feature   MCS (fragment): multiple cloning site
   1404..2360    +  CDS            ANXA4: ANXA4_HUMAN - Also known as ANX4. Experimental evidence at protein level: Swiss-Prot protein existence level 1. Calcium/phospholipid-binding protein which promotes membrane fusion and is involved in exocytosis. From Homo sapiens (Human).
   2386..2470    +  CDS            large T antigen (fragment): large T antigen from SV40 (simian virus 40)
   2493..2614    +  polyA_signal   SV40 poly(A) signal: SV40 polyadenylation signal
   2648..3076    -  rep_origin     f1 ori (sequence partly withheld): f1 bacteriophage origin of replication; arrow indicates direction of (+) strand synthesis
   3103..3207    +  promoter       AmpR promoter: bla
   3209..3566    +  promoter       SV40 promoter: SV40 enhancer and early promoter
   3601..4395    +  CDS            NeoR/KanR: aminoglycoside phosphotransferase from Tn5; aph(3')-II (or nptII); confers resistance to neomycin, kanamycin, and G418 (Geneticin®)
   4416..4568    +  CDS            ble (fragment): BLE_KLEPN - Experimental evidence at protein level: Swiss-Prot protein existence level 1. Binding protein with a strong affinity to the bleomycin family of antibiotics. Binds to CL990; an antimitotic-antibiotic compound. From Klebsiella pneumoniae.
   4627..4674    +  polyA_signal   HSV TK poly(A) signal: herpes simplex virus thymidine kinase polyadenylation signal (Cole and Stacy, 1985)
   4765..4781    -  polyA_signal   bGH poly(A) signal (fragment): bovine growth hormone polyadenylation signal
   5003..5591    +  rep_origin     ori: high-copy-number ColE1/pMB1/pBR322/pUC origin of replication
