[The description below was written by a language model from this plasmid's Addgene catalogue record and pLannotate feature annotations shown in this document.]
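Description:
EYFP-Annexin-12 is a mammalian expression plasmid that produces human annexin A4 (ANXA4) fused at its N terminus to the yellow fluorescent protein EYFP. It is built on an EYFP fusion backbone. The sequenced record is about 5.7 kb, consistent with the listed backbone of roughly 4.75 kb plus the annexin coding region of just under 1 kb. In E. coli it replicates at high copy from a ColE1/pUC-type origin and is selected with kanamycin. An f1 origin is also present, which in principle allows single-stranded DNA production.

The expression cassette is driven by the human cytomegalovirus immediate early enhancer and promoter. This is followed by the EYFP open reading frame, a short remnant of the multiple cloning site that serves as a linker, and then the ANXA4 coding sequence, with an SV40 polyadenylation signal terminating the transcript. The "12" in the name may refer to the linker length, but the record does not say so.

A single NeoR/KanR gene (Tn5 aminoglycoside phosphotransferase) serves both hosts. A bacterial bla-type promoter drives it for kanamycin resistance in E. coli, and the SV40 early promoter with an HSV TK polyadenylation signal drives it for G418 selection of stably transfected mammalian cells. The small RSF ori, large T antigen, ble and bGH poly(A) fragments in the annotation are probably partial matches to backbone sequence rather than functional elements.

ANXA4 is a calcium- and phospholipid-binding protein linked to membrane fusion and exocytosis. The fusion is therefore suited to live-cell fluorescence imaging of annexin A4 localisation, such as its association with membranes. The depositor lists EYFP excitation at 513 nm and emission at 527 nm.
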