Addgene plasmid #56583: EYFP-Annexin-12
Depositing lab: Michael Davidson. Depositing organization: Florida State University, Tallahassee.
Backbone
  Vector backbone: EYFP
  Backbone size w/o insert (bp): 4750
  Vector type: Mammalian Expression
  Selectable markers: Neomycin (select with G418)
Growth in bacteria
  Bacterial resistance: Kanamycin, 50 μg/mL
  Growth temperature: 37°C
  Growth strain: DH5alpha
  Copy number: High Copy
Gene/Insert
  Gene/Insert name: Annexin (A4) (alt name: NM_001153.3)
  Species: H. sapiens (human)
  Entrez Gene: ANXA4 (a.k.a. ANX4, HEL-S-274, P32.5, PAP-II, PIG28, PP4-X, ZAP36)
  Promoter: CMV
  Tag / fusion protein: EYFP (N terminal on backbone)
  Cloning method: Unknown
  Sequencing primers: 5′ CMV-F; 3′ SV40pA-R
Terms and licenses: Academic/Nonprofit Terms; Industry Terms
Depositor comments: . Excitation = 513; Emission = 527
How to cite: EYFP-Annexin-12 was a gift from Michael Davidson (Addgene plasmid # 56583 ; http://n2t.net/addgene:56583 ; RRID:Addgene_56583)
