>Addgene plasmid #56583 | EYFP-Annexin-12 | depositor partial sequence | sequence record 87472 | insert sequence
GACGTCAGATCCGCTAGCGCTACCGGTCGCCACCATGGTGAGCAAGGGCGAGGAGCTGTTCACCGGGGTG
GTGCCCATCCTGGTCGAGCTGGACGGCGACGTAAACGGCCACAAGTTCAGCGTGTCCGGCGAGGGCGAGG
GCGATGCCACCTACGGCAAGCTGACCCTGAAGTTCATCTGCACCACCGGCAAGCTGCCCGTGCCCTGGCC
CACCCTCGTGACCACCTTCGGCTACGGCCTGCAGTGCTTCGCCCGCTACCCCGACCACATGAAGCAGCAC
GACTTCTTCAAGTCCGCCATGCCCGAAGGCTACGTCCAGGAGCGCACCATCTTCTTCAAGGACGACGGCA
ACTACAAGACCCGCGCCGAGGTGAAGTTCGAGGGCGACACCCTGGTGAACCGCATCGAGCTGAAGGGCAT
CGACTTCAAGGAGGACGGCAACATCCTGGGGCACAAGCTGGAGTACAACTACAACAGCCACAACGTCTAT
ATCATGGCCGACAAGCAGAAGAACGGCATCAAGGTGAACTTCAAGATCCGCCACAACATCGAGGACGGCA
GCGTGCAGCTCGCCGACCACTACCAGCAGAACACCCCCATCGGCGACGGCCCCGTGCTGCTGCCCGACAA
CCACTACCTGAGCTACCAGTCCGCCCTGAGCAAAGACCCCAACGAGAAGCGCGATCACATGGTCCTGCTG
GAGTTCGTGACCGCCGCCGGGATCACTCTCGGCATGGACGAGCTGTACAAGTCCGGACTCAGATCTCGAG
CTCAAGCTTCGAATTCTATGGCCATGGCAACCAAAGGAGGTACTGTCAAAGCTGCTTCAGGATTCAATGC
CATGGAAGATGCCCAGACCCTGAGGAAGGCCATGAAAGGGCTCGGCACCGATGAAGACGCCATTATTAGC
GTCCTTGCCTACCGCAACACCGCCCAGCGCCAGGAGATCAGGACAGCCTACAAGAGCACCATCGGCAGGG
ACTTGATAGACGACCTGAAGTCAGAACTGAGTGGCAACTTCGAGCAGGTGATTGTGGGGATGATGACGCC
CACGGTGCTGTATGACGTGCAAGAGCTGCGAAGGGCCATGAAGGGAGCCGGCACTGATGAGGGCTGCCTA
ATTGAGATCCTGGCCTCCCGGACCCCTGAGGAGATCCGGCGCATAAGCCAAACCTACCAGCAGCAATATG
GACGGAGCCTTGAAGATGACATTCGCTCTGACACATCGTTCATGTTCCAGCGAGTGCTGGTGTCTCTGTC
AGCTGGTGGGAGGGATGAAGGAAATTATCTGGACGATGCTCTCGTGAGACAGGATGCCCAGGACCTGTAT
GAGGCTGGAGAGAAGAAATGGGGGACAGATGAGGTGAAATTTCTAACTGTTCTCTGTTCCCGGAACCGAA
ATCACCTGTTGCATGTGTTTGATGAATACAAAAGGATATCACAGAAGGATATTGAACAGAGTATTAAATC
TGAAACATCTGGTAGCTTTGAAGATGCTCTGCTGGCTATAGTAAAGTGCATGAGGAACAAATCTGCATAT
TTTGCTGAAAAGCTCTATAAATCGATGAAGGGCTTGGGCACCGATGATAACACCCTCATCAGAGTGATGG
TTTCTCGAGCAGAAATTGACATGTTGGATATCCGGGCACACTTCAAGAGACTCTATGGAAAGTCTCTGTA
CTCGTTCATCAAGGGTGACACATCTGGAGACTACAGGAAAGTACTGCTTGTTCTCTGTGGAGGAGATGAT
TAAGGATCCACCGGATCTAGATAACTGATCATAATCAGCCATACCACATTGAGAC
