>Addgene plasmid #56583 | EYFP-Annexin-12 | addgene partial sequence | sequence record 148693 | EGFP-C 5'-CATGGTCCTGCTGGAGTTCGTG-3'
GACGAGCTGTACAAGTCCGGACTCAGATCTCGAGCTCAAGCTTCGAATTCTATGGCCATGGCAACCAAAG
GAGGTACTGTCAAAGCTGCTTCAGGATTCAATGCCATGGAAGATGCCCAGACCCTGAGGAAGGCCATGAA
AGGGCTCGGCACCGATGAAGACGCCATTATTAGCGTCCTTGCCTACCGCAACACCGCCCAGCGCCAGGAG
ATCAGGACAGCCTACAAGAGCACCATCGGCAGGGACTTGATAGACGACCTGAAGTCAGAACTGAGTGGCA
ACTTCGAGCAGGTGATTGTGGGGATGATGACGCCCACGGTGCTGTATGACGTGCAAGAGCTGCGAAGGGC
CATGAAGGGAGCCGGCACTGATGAGGGCTGCCTAATTGAGATCCTGGCCTCCCGGACCCCTGAGGAGATC
CGGCGCATAAGCCAAACCTACCAGCAGCAATATGGACGGAGCCTTGAAGATGACATTCGCTCTGACACAT
CGTTCATGTTCCAGCGAGTGCTGGTGTCTCTGTCAGCTGGTGGGAGGGATGAAGGAAATTATCTGGACGA
TGCTCTCGTGAGACAGGATGCCCAGGACCTGTATGAGGCTGGAGAGAAGAAATGGGGGACAGATGAGGTG
AAATTTCTAACTGTTCTCTGTTCCCGGAACCGAAATCACCTGTTGCATGTGTTTGATGAATACAAAAGGA
TATCACAGAAGGATATTGAACAGAGTATTAAATCTGAAACATCTGGTAGCTTTGAAGATGCTCTGCTGGC
TATAGTAAAGTGCATGAGGAACAAATCTGCATATTTTGCTGAA
